>Addgene plasmid #173939 | pET28_6xHis-PARP1delZn2delBRCT | addgene full sequence | sequence record 342733 | Addgene NGS Result
GGCGGTTTGCGTATTGGGCGCCAGGGTGGTTTTTCTTTTCACCAGTGAGACGGGCAACAGCTGATTGCCC
TTCACCGCCTGGCCCTGAGAGAGTTGCAGCAAGCGGTCCACGCTGGTTTGCCCCAGCAGGCGAAAATCCT
GTTTGATGGTGGTTAACGGCGGGATATAACATGAGCTGTCTTCGGTATCGTCGTATCCCACTACCGAGAT
ATCCGCACCAACGCGCAGCCCGGACTCGGTAATGGCGCGCATTGCGCCCAGCGCCATCTGATCGTTGGCA
ACCAGCATCGCAGTGGGAACGATGCCCTCATTCAGCATTTGCATGGTTTGTTGAAAACCGGACATGGCAC
TCCAGTCGCCTTCCCGTTCCGCTATCGGCTGAATTTGATTGCGAGTGAGATATTTATGCCAGCCAGCCAG
ACGCAGACGCGCCGAGACAGAACTTAATGGGCCCGCTAACAGCGCGATTTGCTGGTGACCCAATGCGACC
AGATGCTCCACGCCCAGTCGCGTACCGTCTTCATGGGAGAAAATAATACTGTTGATGGGTGTCTGGTCAG
AGACATCAAGAAATAACGCCGGAACATTAGTGCAGGCAGCTTCCACAGCAATGGCATCCTGGTCATCCAG
CGGATAGTTAATGATCAGCCCACTGACGCGTTGCGCGAGAAGATTGTGCACCGCCGCTTTACAGGCTTCG
ACGCCGCTTCGTTCTACCATCGACACCACCACGCTGGCACCCAGTTGATCGGCGCGAGATTTAATCGCCG
CGACAATTTGCGACGGCGCGTGCAGGGCCAGACTGGAGGTGGCAACGCCAATCAGCAACGACTGTTTGCC
CGCCAGTTGTTGTGCCACGCGGTTGGGAATGTAATTCAGCTCCGCCATCGCCGCTTCCACTTTTTCCCGC
GTTTTCGCAGAAACGTGGCTGGCCTGGTTCACCACGCGGGAAACGGTCTGATAAGAGACACCGGCATACT
CTGCGACATCGTATAACGTTACTGGTTTCACATTCACCACCCTGAATTGACTCTCTTCCGGGCGCTATCA
TGCCATACCGCGAAAGGTTTTGCGCCATTCGATGGTGTCCGGGATCTCGACGCTCTCCCTTATGCGACTC
CTGCATTAGGAAGCAGCCCAGTAGTAGGTTGAGGCCGTTGAGCACCGCCGCCGCAAGGAATGGTGCATGC
AAGGAGATGGCGCCCAACAGTCCCCCGGCCACGGGGCCTGCCACCATACCCACGCCGAAACAAGCGCTCA
TGAGCCCGAAGTGGCGAGCCCGATCTTCCCCATCGGTGATGTCGGCGATATAGGCGCCAGCAACCGCACC
TGTGGCGCCGGTGATGCCGGCCACGATGCGTCCGGCGTAGAGGATCGAGATCTCGATCCCGCGAAATTAA
TACGACTCACTATAGGGGAATTGTGAGCGGATAACAATTCCCCTCTAGAAATAATTTTGTTTAACTTTAA
GAAGGAGATATACCATGGGCAGCAGCCATCATCATCATCATCACAGCAGCGGCCTGGTGCCGCGCGGCAG
CCATATGATGGCGGAGTCTTCTGATAAGCTGTATCGAGTCGAGTACGCCAAGAGCGGGCGCGCCTCTTGC
AAGAAATGCAGCGAGAGCATCCCCAAGGACTCGCTCCGGATGGCCATCATGGTGCAGTCGCCCATGTTTG
ATGGAAAAGTCCCACACTGGTACCACTTCTCCTGCTTCTGGAAGGTGGGCCACTCCATCCGGCACCCTGA
CGTTGAGGTGGATGGGTTCTCTGAGCTTCGGTGGGATGACCAGCAGAAAGTCAAGAAGACAGCGGAAGCT
GGAGGAGTGACAGGCGATGGAGTGGATGAAGTGGCGAAGAAGAAATCTAAAAAAGAAAAAGACAAGGATA
GTAAGCTTGAAAAAGCCCTAAAGGCTCAGAACGACCTGATCTGGAACATCAAGGACGAGCTAAAGAAAGT
GTGTTCAACTAATGACCTGAAGGAGCTACTCATCTTCAACAAGCAGCAAGTGCCTTCTGGGGAGTCGGCG
ATCTTGGACCGAGTAGCTGATGGCATGGTGTTCGGTGCCCTCCTTCCCTGCGAGGAATGCTCGGGTCAGC
TGGTCTTCAAGAGCGATGCCTATTACTGCACTGGGGACGTCACTGCCTGGACCAAGTGTATGGTCAAGAC
ACAGACACCCAACCGGAAGGAGTGGGTAACCCCAAAGGAATTCCGAGAAATCTCTTACCTCAAGAAATTG
AAGGTTAAAAAGCAGGACCGTATATTCCCCCCAGAAACCAGCGCCTCCGTGGCGGCCACGCCTCCGCCCT
CCACAAAGAGAATGAAATTAACTCTTAAAGGAGGAGCAGCTGTGGATCCTGATTCTGGACTGGAACACTC
TGCGCATGTCCTGGAGAAAGGTGGGAAGGTCTTCAGTGCCACCCTTGGCCTGGTGGACATCGTTAAAGGA
ACCAACTCCTACTACAAGCTCCAGCTTCTGGAGGACGACAAGGAAAACAGGTATTGGATATTCAGGTCCT
GGGGCCGTGTGGGTACGGTGATCGGTAGCAACAAACTGGAACAGATGCCGTCCAAGGAGGATGCCATTGA
GCACTTCATGAAATTATATGAAGAAAAAACCGGGAACGCTTGGCACTCCAAAAATTTCACGAAGTATCCC
AAAAAGTTCTACCCCCTGGAGATTGACTATGGCCAGGATGAAGAGGCAGTGAAGAAGCTGACAGTAAATC
CTGGCACCAAGTCCAAGCTCCCCAAGCCAGTTCAGGACCTCATCAAGATGATCTTTGATGTGGAAAGTAT
GAAGAAAGCCATGGTGGAGTATGAGATCGACCTTCAGAAGATGCCCTTGGGGAAGCTGAGCAAAAGGCAG
ATCCAGGCCGCATACTCCATCCTCAGTGAGGTCCAGCAGGCGGTGTCTCAGGGCAGCAGCGACTCTCAGA
TCCTGGATCTCTCAAATCGCTTTTACACCCTGATCCCCCACGACTTTGGGATGAAGAAGCCTCCGCTCCT
GAACAATGCAGACAGTGTGCAGGCCAAGGCGGAAATGCTTGACAACCTGCTGGACATCGAGGTGGCCTAC
AGTCTGCTCAGGGGAGGGTCTGATGATAGCAGCAAGGATCCCATCGATGTCAACTATGAGAAGCTCAAAA
CTGACATTAAGGTGGTTGACAGAGATTCTGAAGAAGCCGAGATCATCAGGAAGTATGTTAAGAACACTCA
TGCAACCACACACAATGCGTATGACTTGGAAGTCATCGATATCTTTAAGATAGAGCGTGAAGGCGAATGC
CAGCGTTACAAGCCCTTTAAGCAGCTTCATAACCGAAGATTGCTGTGGCACGGGTCCAGGACCACCAACT
TTGCTGGGATCCTGTCCCAGGGTCTTCGGATAGCCCCGCCTGAAGCGCCCGTGACAGGCTACATGTTTGG
TAAAGGGATCTATTTCGCTGACATGGTCTCCAAGAGTGCCAACTACTGCCATACGTCTCAGGGAGACCCA
ATAGGCTTAATCCTGTTGGGAGAAGTTGCCCTTGGAAACATGTATGAACTGAAGCACGCTTCACATATCA
GCAAGTTACCCAAGGGCAAGCACAGTGTCAAAGGTTTGGGCAAAACTACCCCTGATCCTTCAGCTAACAT
TAGTCTGGATGGTGTAGACGTTCCTCTTGGGACCGGGATTTCATCTGGTGTGAATGACACCTCTCTACTA
TATAACGAGTACATTGTCTATGATATTGCTCAGGTAAATCTGAAGTATCTGCTGAAACTGAAATTCAATT
TTAAGACCTCCCTGTGGTAACTCGAGCACCACCACCACCACCACTGAGATCCGGCTGCTAACAAAGCCCG
AAAGGAAGCTGAGTTGGCTGCTGCCACCGCTGAGCAATAACTAGCATAACCCCTTGGGGCCTCTAAACGG
GTCTTGAGGGGTTTTTTGCTGAAAGGAGGAACTATATCCGGATTGGCGAATGGG
[124 nt withheld, positions 3975-4098]
C
[91 nt withheld, positions 4100-4190]
A
[49 nt withheld, positions 4192-4240]
CCTTTGACGTTGGAGTCCACGTTCTTT
[37 nt withheld, positions 4268-4304]
ACCCTATCTCGGTCTATTCTTTTGATTTATAAGGGATTTTGCCGATTTCGGCCTATTGGTTAAAAAATGA
GCTGATTTAACAAAAATTTAACGCGAATTTTAACAAAATATTAACGCTTACAATTTAGGTGGCACTTTTC
GGGGAAATGTGCGCGGAACCCCTATTTGTTTATTTTTCTAAATACATTCAAATATGTATCCGCTCATGAA
TTAATTCTTAGAAAAACTCATCGAGCATCAAATGAAACTGCAATTTATTCATATCAGGATTATCAATACC
ATATTTTTGAAAAAGCCGTTTCTGTAATGAAGGAGAAAACTCACCGAGGCAGTTCCATAGGATGGCAAGA
TCCTGGTATCGGTCTGCGATTCCGACTCGTCCAACATCAATACAACCTATTAATTTCCCCTCGTCAAAAA
TAAGGTTATCAAGTGAGAAATCACCATGAGTGACGACTGAATCCGGTGAGAATGGCAAAAGTTTATGCAT
TTCTTTCCAGACTTGTTCAACAGGCCAGCCATTACGCTCGTCATCAAAATCACTCGCATCAACCAAACCG
TTATTCATTCGTGATTGCGCCTGAGCGAGACGAAATACGCGATCGCTGTTAAAAGGACAATTACAAACAG
GAATCGAATGCAACCGGCGCAGGAACACTGCCAGCGCATCAACAATATTTTCACCTGAATCAGGATATTC
TTCTAATACCTGGAATGCTGTTTTCCCGGGGATCGCAGTGGTGAGTAACCATGCATCATCAGGAGTACGG
ATAAAATGCTTGATGGTCGGAAGAGGCATAAATTCCGTCAGCCAGTTTAGTCTGACCATCTCATCTGTAA
CATCATTGGCAACGCTACCTTTGCCATGTTTCAGAAACAACTCTGGCGCATCGGGCTTCCCATACAATCG
ATAGATTGTCGCACCTGATTGCCCGACATTATCGCGAGCCCATTTATACCCATATAAATCAGCATCCATG
TTGGAATTTAATCGCGGCCTAGAGCAAGACGTTTCCCGTTGAATATGGCTCATAACACCCCTTGTATTAC
TGTTTATGTAAGCAGACAGTTTTATTGTTCATGACCAAAATCCCTTAACGTGAGTTTTCGTTCCACTGAG
CGTCAGACCCCGTAGAAAAGATCAAAGGATCTTCTTGAGATCCTTTTTTTCTGCGCGTAATCTGCTGCTT
GCAAACAAAAAAACCACCGCTACCAGCGGTGGTTTGTTTGCCGGATCAAGAGCTACCAACTCTTTTTCCG
AAGGTAACTGGCTTCAGCAGAGCGCAGATACCAAATACTGTCCTTCTAGTGTAGCCGTAGTTAGGCCACC
ACTTCAAGAACTCTGTAGCACCGCCTACATACCTCGCTCTGCTAATCCTGTTACCAGTGGCTGCTGCCAG
TGGCGATAAGTCGTGTCTTACCGGGTTGGACTCAAGACGATAGTTACCGGATAAGGCGCAGCGGTCGGGC
TGAACGGGGGGTTCGTGCACACAGCCCAGCTTGGAGCGAACGACCTACACCGAACTGAGATACCTACAGC
GTGAGCTATGAGAAAGCGCCACGCTTCCCGAAGGGAGAAAGGCGGACAGGTATCCGGTAAGCGGCAGGGT
CGGAACAGGAGAGCGCACGAGGGAGCTTCCAGGGGGAAACGCCTGGTATCTTTATAGTCCTGTCGGGTTT
CGCCACCTCTGACTTGAGCGTCGATTTTTGTGATGCTCGTCAGGGGGGCGGAGCCTATGGAAAAACGCCA
GCAACGCGGCCTTTTTACGGTTCCTGGCCTTTTGCTGGCCTTTTGCTCACATGTTCTTTCCTGCGTTATC
CCCTGATTCTGTGGATAACCGTATTACCGCCTTTGAGTGAGCTGATACCGCTCGCCGCAGCCGAACGACC
GAGCGCAGCGAGTCAGTGAGCGAGGAAGCGGAAGAGCGCCTGATGCGGTATTTTCTCCTTACGCATCTGT
GCGGTATTTCACACCGCAATGGTGCACTCTCAGTACAATCTGCTCTGATGCCGCATAGTTAAGCCAGTAT
ACACTCCGCTATCGCTACGTGACTGGGTCATGGCTGCGCCCCGACACCCGCCAACACCCGCTGACGCGCC
CTGACGGGCTTGTCTGCTCCCGGCATCCGCTTACAGACAAGCTGTGACCGTCTCCGGGAGCTGCATGTGT
CAGAGGTTTTCACCGTCATCACCGAAACGCGCGAGGCAGCTGCGGTAAAGCTCATCAGCGTGGTCGTGAA
GCGATTCACAGATGTCTGCCTGTTCATCCGCGTCCAGCTCGTTGAGTTTCTCCAGAAGCGTTAATGTCTG
GCTTCTGATAAAGCGGGCCATGTTAAGGGCGGTTTTTTCCTGTTTGGTCACTGATGCCTCCGTGTAAGGG
GGATTTCTGTTCATGGGGGTAATGATACCGATGAAACGAGAGAGGATGCTCACGATACGGGTTACTGATG
ATGAACATGCCCGGTTACTGGAACGTTGTGAGGGTAAACAACTGGCGGTATGGATGCGGCGGGACCAGAG
AAAAATCACTCAGGGTCAATGCCAGCGCTTCGTTAATACAGATGTAGGTGTTCCACAGGGTAGCCAGCAG
CATCCTGCGATGCAGATCCGGAACATAATGGTGCAGGGCGCTGACTTCCGCGTTTCCAGACTTTACGAAA
CACGGAAACCGAAGACCATTCATGTTGTTGCTCAGGTCGCAGACGTTTTGCAGCAGCAGTCGCTTCACGT
TCGCTCGCGTATCGGTGATTCATTCTGCTAACCAGTAAGGCAACCCCGCCAGCCTAGCCGGGTCCTCAAC
GACAGGAGCACGATCATGCGCACCCGTGGGGCCGCCATGCCGGCGATAATGGCCTGCTTCTCGCCGAAAC
GTTTGGTGGCGGGACCAGTGACGAAGGCTTGAGCGAGGGCGTGCAAGATTCCGAATACCGCAAGCGACAG
GCCGATCATCGTCGCGCTCCAGCGAAAGCGGTCCTCGCCGAAAATGACCCAGAGCGCTGCCGGCACCTGT
CCTACGAGTTGCATGATAAAGAAGACAGTCATAAGTGCGGCGACGATAGTCATGCCCCGCGCCCACCGGA
AGGAGCTGACTGGGTTGAAGGCTCTCAAGGGCATCGGTCGAGATCCCGGTGCCTAATGAGTGAGCTAACT
TACATTAATTGCGTTGCGCTCACTGCCCGCTTTCCAGTCGGGAAACCTGTCGTGCCAGCTGCATTAATGA
ATCGGCCAACGCGCGGGGAGA
Features (pLannotate 1.2.2; 21 found; start..end, strand, type, name):
   1012..1089    -  promoter       lacI promoter: lacI
   1097..1376    -  CDS            TcR (fragment): tetracycline efflux protein; tet; confers resistance to tetracycline
   1398..1416    +  promoter       T7 promoter: promoter for bacteriophage T7 RNA polymerase
   1417..1441    +  protein_bind   lac operator: The lac repressor binds to the lac operator to inhibit transcription in E. coli. This inhibition can be relieved by adding lactose or isopropyl-β-D-thiogalactopyranoside (IPTG). lac repressor encoded by lacI
   1456..1478    +  RBS            RBS: efficient ribosome binding site from bacteriophage T7 gene 10 (Olins and Rangwala, 1989)
   1497..1513    +  CDS            capTEV™ (fragment): composite tag for in vivo biotinylation, TEV protease cleavage, and 6xHis tagging
   1524..1541    +  CDS            thrombin site: thrombin recognition and cleavage site
   1548..3797    +  CDS            PARP1 (fragment): PARP1_HUMAN - Also known as ADPRT From Homo sapiens (Human).
   3807..3824    +  CDS            9xHis (fragment): 9xHis affinity tag
   3834..3883    +  CDS            SET1 (fragment): solubility-enhancement tag derived from T7 phage gene 10B
   3891..3938    +  terminator     T7 terminator: transcription terminator for bacteriophage T7 RNA polymerase
   3975..4403    +  rep_origin     f1 ori (sequence partly withheld): f1 bacteriophage origin of replication; arrow indicates direction of (+) strand synthesis
   4456..4513    +  promoter       AmpR promoter (fragment): bla
   4522..5337    -  CDS            KanR: aminoglycoside phosphotransferase; aph(3')-Ia; confers resistance to kanamycin in bacteria or G418 (Geneticin®) in eukaryotes
   5459..6047    +  rep_origin     ori: high-copy-number ColE1/pMB1/pBR322/pUC origin of replication
   6233..6372    -  misc_feature   bom: basis of mobility region from pBR322
   6474..6665    -  CDS            rop: Rop protein, which maintains plasmids at low copy number; rop
   6682..7062    +  CDS            YPB1_ECOLX: Protein predicted: Swiss-Prot protein existence level 4. From Escherichia coli.
   7134..7425    -  CDS            TcR (fragment): tetracycline efflux protein; tet; confers resistance to tetracycline
   7440..7461    -  protein_bind   CAP binding site: CAP binding activates transcription in the presence of cAMP. E. coli catabolite activator protein
   7474..1011    -  CDS            lacI (across the origin): lac repressor; lacI; The lac repressor binds to the lac operator to inhibit transcription in E. coli. This inhibition can be relieved by adding lactose or isopropyl-β-D-thiogalactopyranoside (IPTG).
