[The description below was written by a language model from this plasmid's Addgene catalogue record and pLannotate feature annotations shown in this document.]
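Description:
pET28_6xHis-PARP1delZn2delBRCT is a bacterial expression plasmid of about 7.5 kb, built on the pET28 backbone by Gibson cloning, for producing a truncated form of human PARP1 in E. coli. It is maintained under kanamycin selection through an aph(3')-Ia resistance gene. It replicates from a pBR322-type ColE1 origin accompanied by rop and the bom region, consistent with its listing as low copy. An f1 origin is also present, along with small annotated fragments of a tetracycline resistance gene that appear to be non-functional backbone remnants.

The expression cassette follows the standard pET arrangement. A T7 promoter is immediately followed by a lac operator and the T7 gene 10 ribosome binding site, and a T7 terminator closes the unit. The plasmid-borne lacI gene supplies repressor, so transcription requires a host providing T7 RNA polymerase and is induced with IPTG.

The open reading frame begins with an N-terminal 6xHis tag (picked up by the annotation software as a fragment of a composite His-containing tag) and a thrombin cleavage site, followed by the PARP1 coding sequence. The insert lacks residues 97-213 and 374-520, which removes the second zinc finger (Zn2) and the BRCT domain, so the protein comprises residues 1-96, 214-373 and 521-1014. It also carries a V762A substitution. A His-tag fragment is annotated downstream of the insert, as in the pET28 backbone, but the record lists only the N-terminal tag and does not say whether this one is translated.

The construct is intended for expression and affinity purification of this domain-deletion PARP1. It was deposited with a study of PARP1's roles in ALC1-dependent nucleosome remodeling.
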