Addgene plasmid #173939: pET28_6xHis-PARP1delZn2delBRCT
Purpose: Bacterial expression of PARP1 lacking Zn2 and BRCT domains
Depositing lab: Joan Conaway. Depositing organization: Stowers Institute for Medical Research. Publication: Multiple roles for PARP1 in ALC1-dependent nucleosome remodeling. Ooi SK, Sato S, Tomomori-Sato C, Zhang Y, Wen Z, Banks CAS, Washburn MP, Unruh JR, Florens L, Conaway RC, Conaway JW. Proc Natl Acad Sci U S A. 2021 Sep 7;118(36). pii: 2107277118. doi: 10.1073/pnas.2107277118. PubMed 34465625.
Backbone
  Vector backbone: pET28
  Vector type: Bacterial Expression
Growth in bacteria
  Bacterial resistance: Kanamycin, 50 μg/mL
  Growth temperature: 37°C
  Growth strain: DH5alpha
  Copy number: Low Copy
Gene/Insert
  Gene/Insert name: PARP1delZn2delBRCT
  Species: H. sapiens (human)
  Mutation: Deletion of residues 97-213 and 374-520; V762A
  Entrez Gene: PARP1 (a.k.a. ADPRT, ADPRT 1, ADPRT1, ARTD1, PARP, PARP-1, PARS, PPOL, Poly-PARP, pADPRT-1)
  Tag / fusion protein: 6xHis (N terminal on insert)
  Cloning method: Gibson Cloning
Terms and licenses: Academic/Nonprofit Terms; Industry Terms: Not Available to Industry
Depositor comments: Protein residues 1-96...214-373...521-1014
How to cite: pET28_6xHis-PARP1delZn2delBRCT was a gift from Joan Conaway (Addgene plasmid # 173939 ; http://n2t.net/addgene:173939 ; RRID:Addgene_173939)
