>Addgene plasmid #173939 | pET28_6xHis-PARP1delZn2delBRCT | depositor partial sequence | sequence record 338496 | 6xHis-PARP1dZn2dBRCT_CDS
ATGGGCAGCAGCCATCATCATCATCATCACAGCAGCGGCCTGGTGCCGCGCGGCAGCCATATGATGGCGG
AGTCTTCTGATAAGCTGTATCGAGTCGAGTACGCCAAGAGCGGGCGCGCCTCTTGCAAGAAATGCAGCGA
GAGCATCCCCAAGGACTCGCTCCGGATGGCCATCATGGTGCAGTCGCCCATGTTTGATGGAAAAGTCCCA
CACTGGTACCACTTCTCCTGCTTCTGGAAGGTGGGCCACTCCATCCGGCACCCTGACGTTGAGGTGGATG
GGTTCTCTGAGCTTCGGTGGGATGACCAGCAGAAAGTCAAGAAGACAGCGGAAGCTGGAGGAGTGACAGG
CGATGGAGTGGATGAAGTGGCGAAGAAGAAATCTAAAAAAGAAAAAGACAAGGATAGTAAGCTTGAAAAA
GCCCTAAAGGCTCAGAACGACCTGATCTGGAACATCAAGGACGAGCTAAAGAAAGTGTGTTCAACTAATG
ACCTGAAGGAGCTACTCATCTTCAACAAGCAGCAAGTGCCTTCTGGGGAGTCGGCGATCTTGGACCGAGT
AGCTGATGGCATGGTGTTCGGTGCCCTCCTTCCCTGCGAGGAATGCTCGGGTCAGCTGGTCTTCAAGAGC
GATGCCTATTACTGCACTGGGGACGTCACTGCCTGGACCAAGTGTATGGTCAAGACACAGACACCCAACC
GGAAGGAGTGGGTAACCCCAAAGGAATTCCGAGAAATCTCTTACCTCAAGAAATTGAAGGTTAAAAAGCA
GGACCGTATATTCCCCCCAGAAACCAGCGCCTCCGTGGCGGCCACGCCTCCGCCCTCCACAAAGAGAATG
AAATTAACTCTTAAAGGAGGAGCAGCTGTGGATCCTGATTCTGGACTGGAACACTCTGCGCATGTCCTGG
AGAAAGGTGGGAAGGTCTTCAGTGCCACCCTTGGCCTGGTGGACATCGTTAAAGGAACCAACTCCTACTA
CAAGCTCCAGCTTCTGGAGGACGACAAGGAAAACAGGTATTGGATATTCAGGTCCTGGGGCCGTGTGGGT
ACGGTGATCGGTAGCAACAAACTGGAACAGATGCCGTCCAAGGAGGATGCCATTGAGCACTTCATGAAAT
TATATGAAGAAAAAACCGGGAACGCTTGGCACTCCAAAAATTTCACGAAGTATCCCAAAAAGTTCTACCC
CCTGGAGATTGACTATGGCCAGGATGAAGAGGCAGTGAAGAAGCTGACAGTAAATCCTGGCACCAAGTCC
AAGCTCCCCAAGCCAGTTCAGGACCTCATCAAGATGATCTTTGATGTGGAAAGTATGAAGAAAGCCATGG
TGGAGTATGAGATCGACCTTCAGAAGATGCCCTTGGGGAAGCTGAGCAAAAGGCAGATCCAGGCCGCATA
CTCCATCCTCAGTGAGGTCCAGCAGGCGGTGTCTCAGGGCAGCAGCGACTCTCAGATCCTGGATCTCTCA
AATCGCTTTTACACCCTGATCCCCCACGACTTTGGGATGAAGAAGCCTCCGCTCCTGAACAATGCAGACA
GTGTGCAGGCCAAGGCGGAAATGCTTGACAACCTGCTGGACATCGAGGTGGCCTACAGTCTGCTCAGGGG
AGGGTCTGATGATAGCAGCAAGGATCCCATCGATGTCAACTATGAGAAGCTCAAAACTGACATTAAGGTG
GTTGACAGAGATTCTGAAGAAGCCGAGATCATCAGGAAGTATGTTAAGAACACTCATGCAACCACACACA
ATGCGTATGACTTGGAAGTCATCGATATCTTTAAGATAGAGCGTGAAGGCGAATGCCAGCGTTACAAGCC
CTTTAAGCAGCTTCATAACCGAAGATTGCTGTGGCACGGGTCCAGGACCACCAACTTTGCTGGGATCCTG
TCCCAGGGTCTTCGGATAGCCCCGCCTGAAGCGCCCGTGACAGGCTACATGTTTGGTAAAGGGATCTATT
TCGCTGACATGGTCTCCAAGAGTGCCAACTACTGCCATACGTCTCAGGGAGACCCAATAGGCTTAATCCT
GTTGGGAGAAGTTGCCCTTGGAAACATGTATGAACTGAAGCACGCTTCACATATCAGCAAGTTACCCAAG
GGCAAGCACAGTGTCAAAGGTTTGGGCAAAACTACCCCTGATCCTTCAGCTAACATTAGTCTGGATGGTG
TAGACGTTCCTCTTGGGACCGGGATTTCATCTGGTGTGAATGACACCTCTCTACTATATAACGAGTACAT
TGTCTATGATATTGCTCAGGTAAATCTGAAGTATCTGCTGAAACTGAAATTCAATTTTAAGACCTCCCTG
TGGTAA
